Addgene plasmid #68908: pAT590
Purpose: NanoLuc expressed constiutively from PBT1311 and GH049 RBS, pNBU2 backbone, AmpR
Depositing lab: Timothy Lu & Christopher Voigt. Depositing organization: Massachusetts Institute of Technology. Publication: Programming a Human Commensal Bacterium, Bacteroides thetaiotaomicron, to Sense and Respond to Stimuli in the Murine Gut Microbiota. Mimee M, Tucker AC, Voigt CA, Lu TK. Cell Syst. 2015 Jul 29;1(1):62-71. doi: 10.1016/j.cels.2015.06.001. PubMed 26918244.
Backbone
  Vector backbone: pNBU2
  Total vector size (bp): 5771
  Vector type: Bacterial Expression
  Selectable markers: Erythromycin in Bacteroides
Growth in bacteria
  Bacterial resistance: Ampicillin, 100 μg/mL
  Growth temperature: 37°C
  Growth strain: Pir1
  Copy number: Low Copy
Gene/Insert
  Gene/Insert name: NanoLuc
  Insert size (bp): 516
Terms and licenses: Academic/Nonprofit Terms; Industry Terms: Not Available to Industry
How to cite: pAT590 was a gift from Timothy Lu & Christopher Voigt (Addgene plasmid # 68908 ; http://n2t.net/addgene:68908 ; RRID:Addgene_68908)
