[The description below was written by a language model from this plasmid's Addgene catalogue record and pLannotate feature annotations shown in this document.]
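Description:
pAT590 is a 5,771 bp bacterial expression plasmid built on the pNBU2 backbone, designed to deliver a constitutive luciferase reporter into Bacteroides species such as the human gut commensal Bacteroides thetaiotaomicron. In E. coli it replicates from the R6K γ origin, which functions only when the host supplies the pi initiator protein. This is why it is maintained at low copy in a pir-type strain, where it is selected with ampicillin through the β-lactamase (AmpR) gene. An incP origin of transfer (oriT), flanked by a traJ fragment, allows the plasmid to be mobilised by conjugation from E. coli into Bacteroides. Transconjugants are selected with erythromycin. The feature table annotates an erm-family rRNA adenine methylase that confers macrolide-lincosamide-streptogramin B resistance, labelled as ermC' by homology. pNBU2-type vectors generally persist in Bacteroides by site-specific chromosomal integration rather than by replication, but the annotation does not mark an integrase or attachment site, and roughly the first 1.8 kb of the sequence carries no annotated features.

The payload is NanoLuc, a 516 bp insert detected in the feature table as a fragment matching the catalytic subunit of the Oplophorus gracilirostris luciferase, from which NanoLuc was engineered. It lies downstream of a residual multiple cloning site fragment. According to the record, expression is constitutive, driven by the PBT1311 promoter paired with the GH049 ribosome binding site, although neither element is annotated in the table. The construct fits a collection of characterised genetic parts for programming Bacteroides, in which luminescence output reports the strength of a given promoter and RBS combination.
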