Features (pLannotate 1.2.2; 8 found; start..end, strand, type, name):
   1821..2549    -  CDS            ermC': ERM_BACIU - Experimental evidence at protein level: Swiss-Prot protein existence level 1. This protein produces a dimethylation of the adenine residue at position 2085 in 23S rRNA, resulting in reduced affinity between ribosomes and macrolide-lincosamide-streptogramin B antibiotics. From Bacillus subtilis.
   3020..3036    +  promoter       AmpR promoter (fragment): bla
   3037..3897    +  CDS            AmpR: β-lactamase; bla; confers resistance to ampicillin, carbenicillin, and related antibiotics
   3950..3995    -  CDS            traJ (fragment): oriT-recognizing protein; traJ
   4028..4137    -  oriT           oriT: incP origin of transfer
   4308..4696    +  rep_origin     R6K γ ori: γ replication origin from E. coli plasmid R6K; requires the R6K initiator protein pi for replication
   4708..4729    +  misc_feature   MCS (fragment): pBluescript multiple cloning site
   5027..5554    +  CDS            LUCI_OPLGR (fragment): Experimental evidence at protein level: Swiss-Prot protein existence level 1. Catalytic subunit of oplophorus-luciferin 2-monooxygenase. Oxidoreductase that converts coelenterazine (the oplophorus luciferin) to coelenteramide under emission of blue light with a maximum at 454 nm. Is also active with bisdeoxycoelenterazine. From Oplophorus gracilirostris (Luminous shrimp).
>Addgene plasmid #68908 | pAT590 | depositor full sequence | sequence record 121355 | pAT590 sequence 5771 bps
TCTCTATGTTGGATTCCTTGTTGCTCATATTGTGATGATAATTTCTACAAATATAGTCATTGGTAACTAT
CTATGAAACTGTTTGATACTTTTATAGTTGATTAAACTTGTTCATGGCATTTGCCTTAATATCATCCGCT
ATGTCAATGTAGGGTTTCATAGCTTTGTAGTCGCTGTGTCCCGTCCATTTCATGACCACCTGTGCCGGGA
TTCCGAGAGCCAGCGCATTGCAGATGAATGTCCTTCTTCCTGCATGGGTACTGAGCAAAGCGTATTTGGG
TGTGACTTCATCAATACGTTCATTTCCCTTGTAGTAGGTTTCCCGTACAGGCTCGTTGATTTCTGCCAGT
TCGCCCAGCTCTTTCAGGTAATCGTTCATCTTCTGGTTGCTGATGACGGGCAGAGCCATGTAATTCTCGA
AATGGATGTCCTTGTATTTGTCCAGTATGGCTTTGCTGTATTTGTTCAGTTCAATCGTCAGGCTGTCGGC
AGTCTTGACTGTGGTTATTTCGATGTGGTCGGACTTCACATCGCTTCTTTTCAGATTGCGAACATCCGAA
TACCGCAAACTCGTAAAGCAGCAGAACAGGAAAACATCACGCACACGTTCCAGGTATTGCTTATCCTTGG
GTATCTGGTAGTCTTTCAGCTTGTTCAGTTCATCCCAAGTCAGGAAGATTACTTTTTTCGAGGTGGTTTT
CAGTTTCGGTTTGAACGTATCGTATGCAATGTTCTGATGATGTCCTTTCTTGAAGCTCCAGCGCAGGAAC
CATTTGAGGAATCCCATTTGCTTGCCGATGGTGCTGTTTCTCATATCCTTGGTGTCACGCAGGAAGTTGA
CGTATTCGTTCAATCCAAACTCGTTGAAATAGTTGAACGTTGCATCCTCCTTGAACTCTTTGAGGTGGTT
CCTCACTGCTGCAAATTTTTCATAGGTGGATGCCGTCCAGTTATTCTGGTTACCGCACTCTTTTACAAAC
TCATCGAACACCTCCCAAAAGCTGACAGGGGCTTCTTCCGGCTGTTCTTCGCTGGTGTCTTTCATTCTCA
TGTTGAAAGCTTCCTTCAACTGTTGGGTCGTTGGCATGACCTCCTGCACCTCAAATTCCTTGAAAATATT
CTGGATTTCGGCATAGTATTTCAGCAAGTCCGTATTGATTTCGGCTGCACTTTGCTTTAGCTTGTTGGTA
CATCCGCTCTTTACCCGCTGCTTATCTGCATCCCATTTGGCTACGTCAATCCGGTAGCCCGTTGTAAACT
CGATGCGTTGGCTGGCAAAGATGACACGCATACGGATGGGTACGTTCTCTACGATTGGCACACCGTTCTT
TTTCCGGCTCTCCAATGCAAAAATGATGTTGCGCTTGATATTCATAATTGGGTGCGTTTGAAATTCTACA
CCCAAATATACACCCAATTATTGAGATAGCAAAAGACATTTAGAAACATTTACTTTTACTCTATATTGTA
ATTTACACTTGATTATCAGTCGTTTGCAGTCTTATGATATTCTGTGAAAGTATAAGTTCGAGAGCCTGTC
TCTCCGCAAAAAACGCTGAAAATCAGCAGATTGCAAAACAAACACCCTGTTTTACACCCAAGAATGTAAA
GTCGGCTGTTTTTGTTTTATTTAAGATAATACAACCACTACATAATAAAAGAGTAGCGATATTAAAAGAA
TCCGATGAGAAAAGACTAATATTTATCTATCCATTCAGTTTGATTTTTCAGGACTTTACATCGTCCTGAA
AGTATTTGTTGGTACCGGTACCGAGGACGCGTAAACATTTACAGTTGCATGTGGCCTATTGTTTTTAGCC
GTTAAATATTTTATAACTATTAAATAGCGATACAAATTGTTCGAAACTAATATTGTTTATATCATATATT
CTCGCATGTTTTAAAGCTTTATTAAATTGATTTTTTGTAAACAGTTTTTCGTACTCTTTGTTAACCCATT
TCATTACAAAAGTTTCATATTTTTTTCTCTCTTTAAATGCCATTTTTGCTGGCTTTCTTTTTAATACAAT
TAATGTGCTATCCACTTTAGGTTTTGGATGGAAATAATACCTAGGAATTTTTGCTAATATAGAAATATCT
ACCTCTGCCATTAACAGCAATGCTAGTGATCTGTTTGTATCTAATAACATTTTAGCAAAACCATATTCCA
CTATTAAATAACTTATTGTGGCTGAACTTTCAAAAACAATTTTTCGAATTATATTTGTGCTTATGTTGTA
AGGTATGCTGCCAAATATTTTATATGGATTGTGGCTAGGAAATGTAAATTTCAGTATATCATCATTTACT
ATTTGATAGTTAGGATAATTTAAGAGCTTATTACGAGTTACCTCACATAATTTAGAATCAATTTCTATCG
CCGTTACAAAATTACATCTCTTTACCAATCCAGCAGTAAAATGACCTTTCCCTGCACCTATTTCAAAGAT
GTTATCTTTTTCATCTAAACTTATGCAATTCATTATTTTTTCTATGTGATATTTTGAAGTAATAAAATTT
TGACTATCTTTTATATTTACTTTGTTCATTATAACCTCTCCTTAATTTATTGCATCTCTTTTCGAATATT
TATGTTTTTTGAGAAAAGAACGTACTCATGGTTCATCCCGATATGCGTATCGGTCTGTATATCAGCAACT
TTCTATGTGTTTCAACTACAATAGTCATCTATTCTCATCTTTCTGAGTCCACCCCCTGCAAAGCCCCTCT
TTACGACATAAAAATTCGGTCGGAAAAGGTATGCAAAAGATGTTTCTCTCTTTAAGAGAAACTCTTCGGG
ATGCAAAAATATGAAAATAACTCCAATTCACCAAATTATATAGCGACTTTTTTACAAAATGCTAAAATTT
GTTGATTTCCGTCAAGCAATTGTTGAGCAAAAATGTCTTTTACGATAAAATGATACCTCAATATCAACTG
TTTAGCAAAACGATATTTCTCTTAAAGAGAGAAACACCTTTTTGTTCACCAATCCCCGACTTTTAATCCC
GCGGCCATGATTGAAAAAGGAAGAGTATGAGTATTCAACATTTCCGTGTCGCCCTTATTCCCTTTTTTGC
GGCATTTTGCCTTCCTGTTTTTGCTCACCCAGAAACGCTGGTGAAAGTAAAAGATGCTGAAGATCAGTTG
GGTGCACGAGTGGGTTACATCGAACTGGATCTCAACAGCGGTAAGATCCTTGAGAGTTTTCGCCCCGAAG
AACGTTTTCCAATGATGAGCACTTTTAAAGTTCTGCTATGTGGCGCGGTATTATCCCGTATTGACGCCGG
GCAAGAGCAACTCGGTCGCCGCATACACTATTCTCAGAATGACTTGGTTGAGTACTCACCAGTCACAGAA
AAGCATCTTACGGATGGCATGACAGTAAGAGAATTATGCAGTGCTGCCATAACCATGAGTGATAACACTG
CGGCCAACTTACTTCTGACAACGATCGGAGGACCGAAGGAGCTAACCGCTTTTTTGCACAACATGGGGGA
TCATGTAACTCGCCTTGATCGTTGGGAACCGGAGCTGAATGAAGCCATACCAAACGACGAGCGTGACACC
ACGATGCCTGTAGCAATGGCAACAACGTTGCGCAAACTATTAACTGGCGAACTACTTACTCTAGCTTCCC
GGCAACAATTAATAGACTGGATGGAGGCGGATAAAGTTGCAGGACCACTTCTGCGCTCGGCCCTTCCGGC
TGGCTGGTTTATTGCTGATAAATCTGGAGCCGGTGAGCGTGGGTCTCGCGGTATCATTGCAGCACTGGGG
CCAGATGGTAAGCCCTCCCGTATCGTAGTTATCTACACGACGGGGAGTCAGGCAACTATGGATGAACGAA
ATAGACAGATCGCTGAGATAGGTGCCTCACTGATTAAGCATTGGTAACTGTCAGACCAAGTTTACTCATA
ACGCGTCAATTCGAGGGGGATCAATTCCGTGATAGGTGGGCTGCCCTTCCTGGTTGGCTTGGTTTCATCA
GCCATCCGCTTGCCCTCATCTGTTACGCCGGCGGTAGCCGGCCAGCCTCGCAGAGCAGGATTCCCGTTGA
GCACCGCCAGGTGCGAATAAGGGACAGTGAAGAAGGAACACCCGCTCGCGGGTGGGCCTACTTCACCTAT
CCTGCCCGGCTGACGCCGTTGGATACACCAAGGAAAGTCTACACGAACCCTTTGGCAAAATCCTGTATAT
CGTGCGAAAAAGGATGGATATACCGAAAAAATCGCTATAATGACCCCGAAGCAGGGTTATGCAGCGGAAA
ACGGAATTGATCCGGCCACGATGCGTCCGGCGTAGAGGATCTGAAGATCAGCAGTTCAACCTGTTGATAG
TACGTACTAAGCTCTCATGTTTCACGTACTAAGCTCTCATGTTTAACGTACTAAGCTCTCATGTTTAACG
AACTAAACCCTCATGGCTAACGTACTAAGCTCTCATGGCTAACGTACTAAGCTCTCATGTTTCACGTACT
AAGCTCTCATGTTTGAACAATAAAATTAATATAAATCAGCAACTTAAATAGCCTCTAAGGTTTTAAGTTT
TATAAGAAAAAAAAGAATATATAAGGCTTTTAAAGCTTTTAAGGTTTAACGGTTGTGGACAACAAGCCAG
GGATGTAACGCACTGAGAAGCCCTTAGAGCCTCTCAAAGCAATTTTGAGTGACACAGGAACACTTAACGG
CTGACATGGGAATTCCCCTCCACCGCGGTGGCGGCCGCTGATCTGGAAGAAGCAATGAAAGCTGCTGTTA
AGTCTCCGAATCAGGTATTGTTCCTGACAGGTGTATTCCCATCCGGTAAACGCGGATACTTTGCAGTTGA
TCTGACTCAGGAATAAATTATAAATTAAGGTAAGAAGATTGTAGGATAAGCTAATGAAATAGAAAAAGGA
TGCCGTCACACAACTTGTCGGCATTCTTTTTTGTTTTATTAGTTGAAAATATAGTGAAAAAGTTGCCTAA
ATATGTATGTTAACAAATTATTTGTCGTAACTTTGCACTCCAAAAGGATCTATTATAAGGAGGCACTCAC
CATGGTTTTTACTCTGGAAGATTTTGTTGGCGATTGGCGTCAGACCGCGGGTTATAATTTGGATCAAGTC
CTGGAACAGGGTGGCGTAAGCTCTCTGTTCCAGAACCTGGGTGTGAGCGTGACGCCGATTCAGCGCATCG
TTCTGTCCGGCGAGAACGGTCTGAAAATTGATATTCATGTGATCATCCCGTACGAAGGCCTGAGCGGTGA
CCAAATGGGTCAAATCGAGAAAATCTTTAAAGTCGTCTACCCAGTTGACGATCACCACTTCAAGGTTATC
TTGCATTACGGTACGCTGGTGATTGATGGTGTGACCCCGAATATGATTGACTATTTCGGCCGTCCGTATG
AAGGCATTGCCGTTTTTGACGGTAAAAAGATCACCGTCACCGGTACCCTGTGGAATGGCAATAAGATTAT
TGACGAGCGTCTGATTAACCCGGACGGCAGCCTGCTGTTCCGCGTGACCATCAACGGTGTCACGGGTTGG
CGTCTGTGCGAGCGCATCCTGGCATAATGAACTGCACTTGCTTTGATAATTAATGATAAACAATCTAAAA
GCACTCTAATCGTTATCGGAGTGCTTTTAGATTACTAATCAAATTGCTTCTACTAATTGCCTATCTTCCA
GTGATGGAACAGCATTTGTGCATTGGCTGCAACAATCAGCCTTACTTGTGCCTGTTCTATTTCCGAACCG
ACCGCTTGTATGAATCCATCAAAATTCGTTT
