>Addgene plasmid #68908 | pAT590 | addgene partial sequence | sequence record 129157 | hhvEBNA1-R 5'-TGGAATAGCAAGGGCAGTTC-3'
TTGATGGTCACGCGGAACAGCAGGCTGCCGTCCGGGTTAATCAGACGCTCGTCAATAATCTTATTGCCAT
TCCACAGGGTACCGGTGACGGTGATCTTTTTACCGTCAAAAACGGCAATGCCTTCATACGGACGGCCGAA
ATAGTCAATCATATTCGGGGTCACACCATCAATCACCAGCGTACCGTAATGCAAGATAACCTTGAAGTGG
TGATCGTCAACTGGGTAGACGACTTTAAAGATTTTCTCGATTTGACCCATTTGGTCACCGCTCAGGCCTT
CGTACGGGATGATCACATGAATATCAATTTTCAGACCGTTCTCGCCGGACAGAACGATGCGCTGAATCGG
CGTCACGCTCACACCCAGGTTCTGGAACAGAGAGCTTACGCCACCCTGTTCCAGGACTTGATCCAAATTA
TAACCCGCGGTCTGACGCCAATCGCCAACAAAATCTTCCAGAGTAAAAACCATGGTGAGTGCCTCCTTAT
AATAGATCCTTTTGGAGTGCAAAGTTACGACAAATAATTTGTTAACATACATATTTAGGCAACTTTTTCA
CTATATTTTCAACTAATAAAACAAAAAAGAATGCCGACAAGTTGTGTGACGGCATCCTTTTTCTATTTCA
TTAGCTTATCCTACAATCTTCTTACCTTAATTTATAATTTATTCCTGAGTCAGATCAACTGCAAAGTATC
CGCGTTTACCGGATGGGAATACACCTGTCAGGAACAATACCTGATTCGGAGACTTAACAGCAGCTTTCAT
TGCTTCTTCCAGATCAGCGGCCGCCACCGCGGTGGA
