>Addgene plasmid #68908 | pAT590 | addgene partial sequence | sequence record 129159 | pGP704-R 5'-aacaagccagggatgtaacg-3'
TTGAGTGACACAGGAACACTTAACGGCTGACATGGGAATTCCCCTCCACCGCGGTGGCGGCCGCTGATCT
GGAAGAAGCAATGAAAGCTGCTGTTAAGTCTCCGAATCAGGTATTGTTCCTGACAGGTGTATTCCCATCC
GGTAAACGCGGATACTTTGCAGTTGATCTGACTCAGGAATAAATTATAAATTAAGGTAAGAAGATTGTAG
GATAAGCTAATGAAATAGAAAAAGGATGCCGTCACACAACTTGTCGGCATTCTTTTTTGTTTTATTAGTT
GAAAATATAGTGAAAAAGTTGCCTAAATATGTATGTTAACAAATTATTTGTCGTAACTTTGCACTCCAAA
AGGATCTATTATAAGGAGGCACTCACCATGGTTTTTACTCTGGAAGATTTTGTTGGCGATTGGCGTCAGA
CCGCGGGTTATAATTTGGATCAAGTCCTGGAACAGGGTGGCGTAAGCTCTCTGTTCCAGAACCTGGGTGT
GAGCGTGACGCCGATTCAGCGCATCGTTCTGTCCGGCGAGAACGGTCTGAAAATTGATATTCATGTGATC
ATCCCGTACGAAGGCCTGAGCGGTGACCAAATGGGTCAAATCGAGAAAATCTTTAAAGTCGTCTACCCAG
TTGACGATCACCACTTCAAGGTTATCTTGCATTACGGTACGCTGGTGATTGATGGTGTGACCCCGAATAT
GATTGACTATTTCGGCCGTCCGTATGAAGGCATTGCCGTTTTTGACGGTAAAAAGATCACCGTCACCGGT
ACCCTGTGGAATGGCAATAAGATTATTGACGAGCGTCTGATTAACCCGGACGGCAGCCTGCTGTTCCGCG
TGACCATCAACGGTGTCACGGGTTGGCGTCTGTGCGAGCGCATCCTGGCATAATGAACTGCACTTGCTTT
GATA
